>Addgene plasmid #111230 | pTAU-CN-DM | addgene full sequence | sequence record 211521 | Addgene NGS Result
AGAGGCCCGCACCGATCGCCCTTCCCAACAGTTGCGCAGCCTGAATGGCGAATGG
[124 nt withheld, positions 56-179]
CGCCCAAGCTTGGCGTAATCATGGTCATAGCTGTTTCCTGTGTGAAATTGTTATCCGCTCACAATTCCAC
ACAACATACGAGCCGGAAGCATAAAGTGTAAAGCCTGGGGTGCCTAATGAGTGAGCTAACTCACATTAAT
TGCGTTGCGCTCACTGCCCGCTTTCCAGTCGGGAAACCTGTCGTGCCAGCAGATCTGAGCAGATTGTACT
GAGAGTGCACCATACCACCTTTTCAATTCATCATTTTTTTTTTATTCTTTTTTTTGATTTCGGTTTCCTT
GAAATTTTTTTGATTCGGTAATCTCCGAACAGAAGGAAGAACGAAGGAAGGAGCACAGACTTAGATTGGT
ATATATACGCATATGTAGTGTTGAAGAAACATGAAATTGCCCAGTATTCTTAACCCAACTGCACAGAACA
AAAACCTGCAGGAAACGAAGATAAATCATGTCGAAAGCTACATATAAGGAACGTGCTGCTACTCATCCTA
GTCCTGTTGCTGCCAAGCTATTTAATATCATGCACGAAAAGCAAACAAACTTGTGTGCTTCATTGGATGT
TCGTACCACCAAGGAATTACTGGAGTTAGTTGAAGCATTAGGTCCCAAAATTTGTTTACTAAAAACACAT
GTGGATATCTTGACTGATTTTTCCATGGAGGGCACAGTTAAGCCGCTAAAGGCATTATCCGCCAAGTACA
ATTTTTTACTCTTCGAAGACAGAAAATTTGCTGACATTGGTAATACAGTCAAATTGCAGTACTCTGCGGG
TGTATACAGAATAGCAGAATGGGCAGACATTACGAATGCACACGGTGTGGTGGGCCCAGGTATTGTTAGC
GGTTTGAAGCAGGCGGCAGAAGAAGTAACAAAGGAACCTAGAGGCCTTTTGATGTTAGCAGAATTGTCAT
GCAAGGGCTCCCTATCTACTGGAGAATATACTAAGGGTACTGTTGACATTGCGAAGAGCGACAAAGATTT
TGTTATCGGCTTTATTGCTCAAAGAGACATGGGTGGAAGAGATGAAGGTTACGATTGGTTGATTATGACA
CCCGGTGTGGGTTTAGATGACAAGGGAGACGCATTGGGTCAACAGTATAGAACCGTGGATGATGTGGTCT
CTACAGGATCTGACATTATTATTGTTGGAAGAGGACTATTTGCAAAGGGAAGGGATGCTAAGGTAGAGGG
TGAACGTTACAGAAAAGCAGGCTGGGAAGCATATTTGAGAAGATGCGGCCAGCAAAACTAAAAAACTGTA
TTATAAGTAAATGCATGTATACTAAACTCACAAATTAGAGCTTCAATTTAATTATATCAGTTATTACCCT
ATGCGGTGTGAAATACCGCACAGATGCGTAAGGAGAAAATACCGCATCAGGAAAGATCTGCTGCATTAAT
GAATCGGCCAACGCGCGGGGAGAGGCGGTTTGCGTATTGGGCGCTCTTCCGCTTCCTCGCTCACTGACTC
GCTGCGCTCGGTCGTTCGGCTGCGGCGAGCGGTATCAGCATCGATGCTAGAGTCGAATGGAAATTACGTA
CTTTCAACGCAAGAGCAAGACAAAAGAAAGCCTAAAACTGTCTTTTCGTGTCGGTCGTCCAATATCATCG
TAAACGTGTGTAGAGCCTTAAATTCTAATTTCTAACTTTAAATTTTTTTTGCTATTATAATACTAATTTC
TAACTTTCAACCTATTTTACATCTTCGGAAAACAAAAACTATTTTTTCTTTAATTTCTTTTTTTACTTTC
TATTTTTAATTTATATATTTATATTAAAAAATTTAAATTATAATTATTTTTATAGCACGTGATGAAAAGA
AATATAGTCTTCAAGGTTATATTATACAGGTTTATATATTATTTTACTTATTTTTGTTGTTCTTTTTCTT
GGAGTATTTAGCATTAACAACTTCGACCCATCGCGATGACGAAATTGCACGTTTAAAGGAGAAGTCGGAA
TCGTTGCAAGAAGAAATAAATTAGTTTGACGTTTTATTCCTTTTCTTCTGCACAGAAGTGTGTATATATA
TATTTATATATAGTCGATGTGCAAAAGCCTACATTATTTTTCTTTTGATTTTTATTTTTTTGTTCAAGTA
GGTTCATGCCGACAGTAAATCCTTATGCCCTACCTAAATATAAACACCCAAATATATATATATATATATA
TATATATAAATAATAAAAACGGAAAGGAAATAGAATAATAATAATAATACTACACGTTTACGTATGTAAC
TCATTCTATTATTCAGACTTTGATATTAATAGAATTATTACTACTAGGTTTCCTCACTTCAAAATCTATA
AATATACCGTCATGCTCTAATCGATGCTCACTCAAAGGCGGTAATACGGTTATCCACAGAATCAGGGGAT
AACGCAGGAAAGAACATGTGAGCAAAAGGCCAGCAAAAGGCCAGGAACCGTAAAAAGGCCGCGTTGCTGG
CGTTTTTCCATAGGCTCCGCCCCCCTGACGAGCATCACAAAAATCGACGCTCAAGTCAGAGGTGGCGAAA
CCCGACAGGACTATAAAGATACCAGGCGTTTCCCCCTGGAAGCTCCCTCGTGCGCTCTCCTGTTCCGACC
CTGCCGCTTACCGGATACCTGTCCGCCTTTCTCCCTTCGGGAAGCGTGGCGCTTTCTCATAGCTCACGCT
GTAGGTATCTCAGTTCGGTGTAGGTCGTTCGCTCCAAGCTGGGCTGTGTGCACGAACCCCCCGTTCAGCC
CGACCGCTGCGCCTTATCCGGTAACTATCGTCTTGAGTCCAACCCGGTAAGACACGACTTATCGCCACTG
GCAGCAGCCACTGGTAACAGGATTAGCAGAGCGAGGTATGTAGGCGGTGCTACAGAGTTCTTGAAGTGGT
GGCCTAACTACGGCTACACTAGAAGAACAGTATTTGGTATCTGCGCTCTGCTGAAGCCAGTTACCTTCGG
AAAAAGAGTTGGTAGCTCTTGATCCGGCAAACAAACCACCGCTGGTAGCGGTGGTTTTTTTGTTTGCAAG
CAGCAGATTACGCGCAGAAAAAAAGGATCTCAAGAAGATCCTTTGATCTTTTCTACGGGGTCTGACGCTC
AGTGGAACGAAAACTCACGTTAAGGGATTTTGGTCATGAGATTATCAAAAAGGATCTTCACCTAGATCCT
TTTAAATTAAAAATGAAGTTTTAAATCAATCTAAAGTATATATGAGTAAACTTGGTCTGACAGTTACCAA
TGCTTAATCAGTGAGGCACCTATCTCAGCGATCTGTCTATTTCGTTCATCCATAGTTGCCTGACTCCCCG
TCGTGTAGATAACTACGATACGGGAGGGCTTACCATCTGGCCCCAGTGCTGCAATGATACCGCGAGACCC
ACGCTCACCGGCTCCAGATTTATCAGCAATAAACCAGCCAGCCGGAAGGGCCGAGCGCAGAAGTGGTCCT
GCAACTTTATCCGCCTCCATCCAGTCTATTAATTGTTGCCGGGAAGCTAGAGTAAGTAGTTCGCCAGTTA
ATAGTTTGCGCAACGTTGTTGCCATTGCTACAGGCATCGTGGTGTCACGCTCGTCGTTTGGTATGGCTTC
ATTCAGCTCCGGTTCCCAACGATCAAGGCGAGTTACATGATCCCCCATGTTGTGCAAAAAAGCGGTTAGC
TCCTTCGGTCCTCCGATCGTTGTCAGAAGTAAGTTGGCCGCAGTGTTATCACTCATGGTTATGGCAGCAC
TGCATAATTCTCTTACTGTCATGCCATCCGTAAGATGCTTTTCTGTGACTGGTGAGTACTCAACCAAGTC
ATTCTGAGAATAGTGTATGCGGCGACCGAGTTGCTCTTGCCCGGCGTCAATACGGGATAATACCGCGCCA
CATAGCAGAACTTTAAAAGTGCTCATCATTGGAAAACGTTCTTCGGGGCGAAAACTCTCAAGGATCTTAC
CGCTGTTGAGATCCAGTTCGATGTAACCCACTCGTGCACCCAACTGATCTTCAGCATCTTTTACTTTCAC
CAGCGTTTCTGGGTGAGCAAAAACAGGAAGGCAAAATGCCGCAAAAAAGGGAATAAGGGCGACACGGAAA
TGTTGAATACTCATACTCTTCCTTTTTCAATATTATTGAAGCATTTATCAGGGTTATTGTCTCATGAGCG
GATACATATTTGAATGTATTTAGAAAAATAAACAAATAGGGGTTCCGCGCACATTTCCCCGAAAAGTGCC
ACCTGACGTCTAAGAAACCATTATTATCATGACATTAACCTATAAAAATAGGCGTATCACGAGGCCCTTT
CGTCTCGCGCGTTTCGGTGATGACGGTGAAAACCTCTGACACATGCAGCTCCCGGAGACGGTCACAGCTT
GTCTGTAAGCGGATGCCGGGAGCAGACAAGCCCGTCAGGGCGCGTCAGCGGGTGTTGGCGGGTGTCGGGG
CTGGCTTAACTATGCGGCATCAGAGCAGATTGTACTGAGAGTGCACCATATGCGGTGTGAAATACCGCAC
AGATGCGTAAGGAGAAAATACCGCATCAGGCGCCATTCGCCATTCAGGCTGCGCAACTGTTGGGAAGGGC
GATCGGTGCGGGCCTCTTCGCTATTACGCCAGCTGGCGAAAGGGGGATGTGCTGCAAGGCGATTAAGTTG
GGTAACGCCAGGGTTTTCCCAGTCACGACGTTGTAAAACGACGGCCAGTGAATTCGAGCTCCTTTTGCTG
GCATTTCTTCTAGAAGCAAAAAGAGCGATGCGTCTTTTCCGCTGAACCGTTCCAGCAAAAAAGACTACCA
ACGCAATATGGATTGTCAGAATCATATAAAAGAGAAGCAAATAACTCCTTGTCTTGTATCAATTGCATTA
TAATATCTTCTTGTTAGTGCAATATCATATAGAAGTCATCGAAATAGATATTAAGAAAAACAAACTGTAC
AATCAATCAATCATCACATAAAATGGGGTCGAGGAAAGCGGAATTAATTCCCGAGCCTCCAAAAAAGAAG
AGAAAGGTCGAATTGGGTACCGCGTCGACGGATCTCACAAGTTTGTACAAAAAAGCTGAACGAGAAACGT
AAAATGATATAAATATCAATATATTAAATTAGATTTTGCATAAAAAACAGACTACATAATACTGTAAAAC
ACAACATATCCAGTCACTATGAATCAACTACTTAGATGGTATTAGTGACCTGTAGTCGACCGACAGCCTT
CCAAATGTTCTTCGGGTGATGCTGCCAACTTAGTCGACCGACAGCCTTCCAAATGTTCTTCTCAAACGGA
ATCGTCGTATCCAGCCTACTCGCTATTGTCCTCAATGCCGTATTAAATCATAAAAAGAAATAAGAAAAAG
AGGTGCGAGCCTCTTTTTTGTGTGACAAAATAAAAACATCTACCTATTCATATACGCTAGTGTCATAGTC
CTGAAAATCATCTGCATCAAGAACAATTTCACAACTCTTATACTTTTCTCTTACAAGTCGTTCGGCTTCA
TCTGGATTTTCAGCCTCTATACTTACTAAACGTGATAAAGTTTCTGTAATTTCTACTGTATCGACCTGCA
GACTGGCTGTGTATAAGGGAGCCTGACATTTATATTCCCCAGAACATCAGGTTAATGGCGTTTTTGATGT
CATTTTCGCGGTGGCTGAGATCAGCCACTTCTTCCCCGATAACGGAGACCGGCACACTGGCCATATCGGT
GGTCATCATGCGCCAGCTTTCATCCCCGATATGCACCACCGGGTAAAGTTCACGGGAGACTTTATCTGAC
AGCAGACGTGCACTGGCCAGGGGGATCACCATCCGTCGCCCGGGCGTGTCAATAATATCACTCTGTACAT
CCACAAACAGACGATAACGGCTCTCTCTTTTATAGGTGTAAACCTTAAACTGCATTTCACCAGCCCCTGT
TCTCGTCAGCAAAAGAGCCGTTCATTTCAATAAACCGGGCGACCTCAGCCATCCCTTCCTGATTTTCCGC
TTTCCAGCGTTCGGCACGCAGACGACGGGCTTCATTCTGCATGGTTGTGCTTACCAGACCGGAGATATTG
ACATCATATATGCCTTGAGCAACTGATAGCTGTCGCTGTCAACTGTCACTGTAATACGCTGCTTCATAGC
ATACCTCTTTTTGACATACTTCGGGTATACATATCAGTATATATTCTTATACCGCAAAAATCAGCGCGCA
AATACGCATACTGTTATCTGGCTTTTAGTAAGCCGGATCCACGCGGCGTTTACGCCCCCCCTGCCACTCA
TCGCAGTACTGTTGTAATTCATTAAGCATTCTGCCGACATGGAAGCCATCACAAACGGCATGATGAACCT
GAATCGCCAGCGGCATCAGCACCTTGTCGCCTTGCGTATAATATTTGCCCATGGTGAAAACGGGGGCGAA
GAAGTTGTCCATATTGGCCACGTTTAAATCAAAACTGGTGAAACTCACCCAGGGATTGGCTGAGACGAAA
AACATATTCTCAATAAACCCTTTAGGGAAATAGGCCAGGTTTTCACCGTAACACGCCACATCTTGCGAAT
ATATGTGTAGAAACTGCCGGAAATCGTCGTGGTATTCACTCCAGAGCGATGAAAACGTTTCAGTTTGCTC
ATGGAAAACGGTGTAACAAGGGTGAACACTATCCCATATCACCAGCTCACCGTCTTTCATTGCCATACGG
AATTCCGGATGAGCATTCATCAGGCGGGCAAGAATGTGAATAAAGGCCGGATAAAACTTGTGCTTATTTT
TCTTTACGGTCTTTAAAAAGGCCGTAATATCCAGCTGAACGGTCTGGTTATAGGTACATTGAGCAACTGA
CTGAAATGCCTCAAAATGTTCTTTACGATGCCATTGGGATATATCAACGGTGGTATATCCAGTGATTTTT
TTCTCCATTTTAGCTTCCTTAGCTCCTGAAAATCTCGATAACTCAAAAAATACGCCCGGTAGTGATCTTA
TTTCATTATGGTGAAAGTTGGAACCTCTTACGTGCCGATCAACGTCTCATTTTCGCCAAAAGTTGGCCCA
GGGCTTCCCGGTATCAACAGGGACACCAGGATTTATTTATTCTGCGAAGTGATCTTCCGTCACAGGTATT
TATTCGGCGCAAAGTGCGTCGGGTGATGCTGCCAACTTAGTCGACTACAGGTCACTAATACCATCTAAGT
AGTTGATTCATAGTGACTGGATATGTTGTGTTTTACAGTATTATGTAGTCTGTTTTTTATGCAAAATCTA
ATTTAATATATTGATATTTATATCATTTTACGTTTCTCGTTCAGCTTTCTTGTACAAAGTGGTAAGTAAC
TAACTCGAGTCATGTAATTAGTTATGTCACGCTTACATTCACGCCCTCCCCCCACATCCGCTCTAACCGA
AAAGGAAGGAGTTAGACAACCTGAAGTCTAGGTCCCTATTTATTTTTTTATAGTTATGTTAGTATTAAGA
ACGTTATTTATATTTCAAATTTTTCTTTTTTTTCTGTACAGACGCGTGTACGCATGTAACATTATACTGA
AAACCTTGCTTGAGAAGGTTTTGGGACGCTCGAAGGCTTTAATTTGCGGCCGGTACCCAATTCGCCCTAT
AGTGAGTCGTATTACGCGCGCTCACTGGCCGTCGTTTTACAACGTCGTGACTGGGAAAACCCTGGCGTTA
CCCAACTTAATCGCCTTGCAGCACATCCCCCTTTCGCCAGCTGGCGTAATAGCGA
Features (pLannotate 1.2.2; 32 found; start..end, strand, type, name):
     56..183     +  rep_origin     f1 ori (fragment) (sequence partly withheld): f1 bacteriophage origin of replication; arrow indicates direction of (+) strand synthesis
    227..243     -  protein_bind   lac operator: The lac repressor binds to the lac operator to inhibit transcription in E. coli. This inhibition can be relieved by adding lactose or isopropyl-β-D-thiogalactopyranoside (IPTG). lac repressor encoded by lacI
    251..281     -  promoter       lac promoter: promoter for the E. coli lac operon
    296..317     -  protein_bind   CAP binding site: CAP binding activates transcription in the presence of cAMP. E. coli catabolite activator protein
    330..369     -  CDS            lacI (fragment): lac repressor; lacI; The lac repressor binds to the lac operator to inhibit transcription in E. coli. This inhibition can be relieved by adding lactose or isopropyl-β-D-thiogalactopyranoside (IPTG).
    376..403     +  misc_feature   bom (fragment): basis of mobility region from pBR322
    411..626     +  promoter       URA3 promoter: S. cerevisiae URA3
    627..1430    +  CDS            URA3: orotidine-5'-phosphate decarboxylase, required for uracil biosynthesis; S. cerevisiae URA3; yeast auxotrophic marker, counterselectable with 5-fluoroorotic acid (5-FOA)
   1509..1560    +  misc_feature   bom (fragment): basis of mobility region from pBR322
   1569..1623    -  CDS            lacI (fragment): lac repressor; lacI; The lac repressor binds to the lac operator to inhibit transcription in E. coli. This inhibition can be relieved by adding lactose or isopropyl-β-D-thiogalactopyranoside (IPTG).
   1625..1688    -  rep_origin     RSF ori (fragment): Plasmids containing the RSF 1030 origin of replication can be propagated in E. coli cells that contain additional plasmids with compatible origins.
   1874..1992    -  misc_feature   CEN/ARS (fragment): S. cerevisiae CEN6 centromere fused to an autonomously replicating sequence
   2104..2160    +  CDS            YET3 (fragment): YET3_YEAST - Experimental evidence at protein level: Swiss-Prot protein existence level 1. May play a role in anterograde transport of membrane proteins from the endoplasmic reticulum to the Golgi. May be involved in invertase secretion. From Saccharomyces cerevisiae (strain ATCC 204508 / S288c) (Baker's yeast).
   2329..2346    -  promoter       LEU2 promoter (fragment): S. cerevisiae LEU2
   2634..3222    -  rep_origin     ori: high-copy-number ColE1/pMB1/pBR322/pUC origin of replication
   3393..4253    -  CDS            AmpR: β-lactamase; bla; confers resistance to ampicillin, carbenicillin, and related antibiotics
   4254..4358    -  promoter       AmpR promoter: bla
   4453..4488    +  CDS            rop (fragment): Rop protein, which maintains plasmids at low copy number; rop
   4590..4689    +  misc_feature   bom (fragment): basis of mobility region from pBR322
   4695..4852    -  CDS            lacZα (fragment): LacZα fragment of β-galactosidase; lacZ fragment
   4861..5049    +  promoter       CUP1 promoter (fragment): S. cerevisiae CUP1; inducible metallothionein promoter, regulated by Cu2+
   5138..5157    +  CDS            SV40 NLS (fragment): nuclear localization signal of SV40 (simian virus 40) large T antigen
   5186..5310    +  protein_bind   attR1: mutant version of attR; recombination site for the Gateway® LR reaction LR Clonase™
   5546..5698    -  CDS            dpnD (fragment): DPND_STRPN - Protein predicted: Swiss-Prot protein existence level 4. From Streptococcus pneumoniae serotype 4 (strain ATCC BAA-334 / TIGR4).
   5742..6044    -  CDS            ccdB: CCDB_ECOLI - Also known as G, letB, letD. Experimental evidence at protein level: Swiss-Prot protein existence level 1. Toxic component of a type II toxin-antitoxin (TA) system, functioning in plasmid maintainence. Responsible for the post- segregational killing (PSK) of plasmid-free cells, also referred to as a plasmid addiction system. Half-life of over 2 hours. Cell killing by CcdB is accompanied by filamentation, defects in chromosome and plasmid segregation, defects in cell division, formation of anucleate cells, decreased DNA synthesis and plasmid loss. Interferes with the activity of DN
   6049..6207    -  CDS            ccdA (fragment): CCDA_ECO57 - Also known as H, letA. Experimental evidence at protein level: Swiss-Prot protein existence level 1. Antitoxin component of a type II toxin-antitoxin (TA) system which inhibits the post-segregational killing (PSK) of plasmid-free cells, also referred to as a plasmid addiction system. Binds to and blocks the activity of CcdB; will also remove bound CcdB protein from the CcdB-GyrA complex by forming a CcdA-CcdB complex, a process termed rejuvenation. Functions as a transcriptional corepressor for the ccdAB operon, repression also requires CcdB (By similarity). From Escherichia coli
   6389..7047    -  CDS            CmR: chloramphenicol acetyltransferase; cat; confers resistance to chloramphenicol
   7048..7150    -  promoter       cat promoter: promoter of the E. coli cat gene encoding chloramphenicol acetyltransferase
   7328..7452    -  protein_bind   attR2: mutant version of attR; recombination site for the Gateway® LR reaction LR Clonase™
   7469..7716    +  terminator     CYC1 terminator: S. cerevisiae CYC1; transcription terminator for CYC1
   7735..7753    -  promoter       T7 promoter: promoter for bacteriophage T7 RNA polymerase
   7761..52      +  CDS            lacZα (fragment) (across the origin): LacZα fragment of β-galactosidase; lacZ fragment
