[The description below was written by a language model from this plasmid's Addgene catalogue record and pLannotate feature annotations shown in this document.]
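Description:
pTAU-CN-DM is a Gateway destination vector for protein expression in Saccharomyces cerevisiae, about 7.9 kb in the sequenced record. It is a yeast–E. coli shuttle plasmid. In bacteria it replicates from a high-copy ColE1/pUC-type origin and is selected with ampicillin through the β-lactamase gene. In yeast it is selected by uracil prototrophy through URA3 with its own promoter, a marker that can also be counterselected with 5-FOA. The annotation detects only a fragment of a CEN/ARS element, which suggests low-copy centromeric maintenance in yeast, although the catalogue fields do not state this. Remnants of f1 ori, lacZα, lac promoter/operator and a T7 promoter appear to be carry-over from the parental cloning backbone.

The expression unit begins with a partially annotated CUP1 promoter, the copper-inducible yeast metallothionein promoter. A sequence matching part of the SV40 large T antigen nuclear localization signal follows, then the Gateway cassette and a CYC1 terminator. The cassette, listed as the roughly 1.9 kb "ccdB-cassette" insert, is flanked by attR1 and attR2 and carries the ccdB toxin gene and a chloramphenicol resistance gene. The unrecombined plasmid therefore has to be propagated in a ccdB-tolerant strain. An LR reaction with an entry clone replaces the cassette with the gene of interest, and ccdB counterselects non-recombinant plasmids in standard E. coli hosts. Given the position of the NLS match upstream of attR1, recombined inserts would probably be expressed as N-terminal fusions directed to the nucleus under copper control. The record describes the purpose only as a yeast expression vector and does not state a specific downstream application or any additional fusion partner.
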