Addgene plasmid #111230: pTAU-CN-DM
Purpose: yeast expression vector
Depositing lab: Ulrich Stelzl. Depositing organization: Universitaet Graz.
Backbone
  Vector backbone: pTAU_CN_DM
  Vector type: Yeast Expression
  Selectable markers: URA3
Growth in bacteria
  Bacterial resistance: Ampicillin, 100 μg/mL
  Growth temperature: 37°C
  Growth strain: ccdB Survival
  Copy number: High Copy
Gene/Insert
  Gene/Insert name: ccdB-cassette
  Species: unknown
  Insert size (bp): 1873
  Cloning method: Gateway Cloning
  Sequencing primers: 5′ M13; 3′ T7
Terms and licenses: Academic/Nonprofit Terms; Industry Terms: Not Available to Industry
How to cite: pTAU-CN-DM was a gift from Ulrich Stelzl (Addgene plasmid # 111230 ; http://n2t.net/addgene:111230 ; RRID:Addgene_111230)
